>Addgene plasmid #79621 | pcDNA3.1_pCMV-dCas-PmCDA1 pH1-gRNA(HPRT) | depositor full sequence | sequence record 158433 | pcDNA3.1_pCMV-dCas-PmCDA1 pH1-gRNA(HPRT) sequence 10167 bps
GGCCGCCACCGCGGTGGAGCTCCAGCTTTTGTTCCCTTTAGTGAGGGTTAATTGCGCGCTTGGCGTAATC
ATGGTCATAGCTGTTTCCTGTGTGAAATTGTTATCCGCTCACAATTCCACACAACATACGAGCCGGAAGC
ATAAAGTGTAAAGCCTGGGGTGCCTAATGAGTGAGCTAACTCACATTAATTGCGTTGCGCTCACTGCCCG
CTTTCCAGTCGGGAAACCTGTCGTGCCAGCTGCATTAATGAATCGGCCAACGCGCGGGGAGAGGCGGTTT
GCGTATTGGGCGCTCTTCCGCTTCCTCGCTCACTGACTCGCTGCGCTCGGTCGTTCGGCTGCGGCGAGCG
GTATCAGCTCACTCAAAGGCGGTAATACGGTTATCCACAGAATCAGGGGATAACGCAGGAAAGAACATGT
GAGCAAAAGGCCAGCAAAAGGCCAGGAACCGTAAAAAGGCCGCGTTGCTGGCGTTTTTCCATAGGCTCCG
CCCCCCTGACGAGCATCACAAAAATCGACGCTCAAGTCAGAGGTGGCGAAACCCGACAGGACTATAAAGA
TACCAGGCGTTTCCCCCTGGAAGCTCCCTCGTGCGCTCTCCTGTTCCGACCCTGCCGCTTACCGGATACC
TGTCCGCCTTTCTCCCTTCGGGAAGCGTGGCGCTTTCTCATAGCTCACGCTGTAGGTATCTCAGTTCGGT
GTAGGTCGTTCGCTCCAAGCTGGGCTGTGTGCACGAACCCCCCGTTCAGCCCGACCGCTGCGCCTTATCC
GGTAACTATCGTCTTGAGTCCAACCCGGTAAGACACGACTTATCGCCACTGGCAGCAGCCACTGGTAACA
GGATTAGCAGAGCGAGGTATGTAGGCGGTGCTACAGAGTTCTTGAAGTGGTGGCCTAACTACGGCTACAC
TAGAAGGACAGTATTTGGTATCTGCGCTCTGCTGAAGCCAGTTACCTTCGGAAAAAGAGTTGGTAGCTCT
TGATCCGGCAAACAAACCACCGCTGGTAGCGGTGGTTTTTTTGTTTGCAAGCAGCAGATTACGCGCAGAA
AAAAAGGATCTCAAGAAGATCCTTTGATCTTTTCTACGGGGTCTGACGCTCAGTGGAACGAAAACTCACG
TTAAGGGATTTTGGTCATGAGATTATCAAAAAGGATCTTCACCTAGATCCTTTTAAATTAAAAATGAAGT
TTTAAATCAATCTAAAGTATATATGAGTAAACTTGGTCTGACAGTTACCAATGCTTAATCAGTGAGGCAC
CTATCTCAGCGATCTGTCTATTTCGTTCATCCATAGTTGCCTGACTCCCCGTCGTGTAGATAACTACGAT
ACGGGAGGGCTTACCATCTGGCCCCAGTGCTGCAATGATACCGCGAGACCCACGCTCACCGGCTCCAGAT
TTATCAGCAATAAACCAGCCAGCCGGAAGGGCCGAGCGCAGAAGTGGTCCTGCAACTTTATCCGCCTCCA
TCCAGTCTATTAATTGTTGCCGGGAAGCTAGAGTAAGTAGTTCGCCAGTTAATAGTTTGCGCAACGTTGT
TGCCATTGCTACAGGCATCGTGGTGTCACGCTCGTCGTTTGGTATGGCTTCATTCAGCTCCGGTTCCCAA
CGATCAAGGCGAGTTACATGATCCCCCATGTTGTGCAAAAAAGCGGTTAGCTCCTTCGGTCCTCCGATCG
TTGTCAGAAGTAAGTTGGCCGCAGTGTTATCACTCATGGTTATGGCAGCACTGCATAATTCTCTTACTGT
CATGCCATCCGTAAGATGCTTTTCTGTGACTGGTGAGTACTCAACCAAGTCATTCTGAGAATAGTGTATG
CGGCGACCGAGTTGCTCTTGCCCGGCGTCAATACGGGATAATACCGCGCCACATAGCAGAACTTTAAAAG
TGCTCATCATTGGAAAACGTTCTTCGGGGCGAAAACTCTCAAGGATCTTACCGCTGTTGAGATCCAGTTC
GATGTAACCCACTCGTGCACCCAACTGATCTTCAGCATCTTTTACTTTCACCAGCGTTTCTGGGTGAGCA
AAAACAGGAAGGCAAAATGCCGCAAAAAAGGGAATAAGGGCGACACGGAAATGTTGAATACTCATACTCT
TCCTTTTTCAATATTATTGAAGCATTTATCAGGGTTATTGTCTCATGAGCGGATACATATTTGAATGTAT
TTAGAAAAATAAACAAATAGGGGTTCCGCGCACATTTCCCCGAAAAGTGCCACCTAAATTGTAAGCGTTA
ATATTTTGTTAAAATTCGCGTTAAATTTTTGTTAAATCAGCTCATTTTTTAACCAATAGGCCGAAATCGG
CAAAATCCCTTATAAATCAAAAGAATAGACCGAGATAGGGT
[37 nt withheld, positions 2352-2388]
AAAGAACGTGGACTCCAACGTCAAAGG
[49 nt withheld, positions 2416-2464]
T
[91 nt withheld, positions 2466-2556]
G
[124 nt withheld, positions 2558-2681]
CCCATTCGCCATTCAGGCTGCGCAACTGTTGGGAAGGGCGATCGGTGCGGGCCTCTTCGCTATTACGCCA
GCTGGCGAAAGGGGGATGTGCTGCAAGGCGATTAAGTTGGGTAACGCCAGGGTTTTCCCAGTCACGACGT
TGTAAAACGACGGCCAGTGAGCGCGCGTAATACGACTCACTATAGGGCGAATTGGGTACCGGGCCAATTC
GAACGCTGACGTCATCAACCCGCTCCAAGGAATCGCGGGCCCAGTGTCACTAGGCGGGAACACCCAGCGC
GCGTGCGCCCTGGCAGGAAGATGGCTGTGAGGGACAGGGGAGTGGCGCCCTGCAATATTTGCATGTCGCT
ATGTGTTCTGGGAAATCACCATAAACGTGAAATGTCTTTGGATTTGGGAATCTTATAAGTTCTGTATGAG
GACCACAGATCCCCCCGAGATGTCATGAAAGAGAGTTTTAGAGCTAGAAATAGCAAGTTAAAATAAGGCT
AGTCCGTTATCAACTTGAAAAAGTGGCACCGAGTCGGTGCTTTTTTTACGCGTTGACATTGATTATTGAC
TAGTTATTAATAGTAATCAATTACGGGGTCATTAGTTCATAGCCCATATATGGAGTTCCGCGTTACATAA
CTTACGGTAAATGGCCCGCCTGGCTGACCGCCCAACGACCCCCGCCCATTGACGTCAATAATGACGTATG
TTCCCATAGTAACGCCAATAGGGACTTTCCATTGACGTCAATGGGTGGAGTATTTACGGTAAACTGCCCA
CTTGGCAGTACATCAAGTGTATCATATGCCAAGTACGCCCCCTATTGACGTCAATGACGGTAAATGGCCC
GCCTGGCATTATGCCCAGTACATGACCTTATGGGACTTTCCTACTTGGCAGTACATCTACGTATTAGTCA
TCGCTATTACCATGGTGATGCGGTTTTGGCAGTACATCAATGGGCGTGGATAGCGGTTTGACTCACGGGG
ATTTCCAAGTCTCCACCCCATTGACGTCAATGGGAGTTTGTTTTGGCACCAAAATCAACGGGACTTTCCA
AAATGTCGTAACAACTCCGCCCCATTGACGCAAATGGGCGGTAGGCGTGTACGGTGGGAGGTCTATATAA
GCAGAGCTCTCTGGCTAACTAGAGAACCCACTGCTTACTGGCTTATCGAAATTAATACGACTCACTATAG
GGAGACCCAAGCTGGCTAGCGAAATGGCACCGAAGAAGAAGCGTAAAGTCGGAATCCACGGAGTTCCTGC
GGCAATGGACAAGAAGTACTCCATTGGGCTCGCTATCGGCACAAACAGCGTCGGTTGGGCCGTCATTACG
GACGAGTACAAGGTGCCGAGCAAAAAATTCAAAGTTCTGGGCAATACCGATCGCCACAGCATAAAGAAGA
ACCTCATTGGCGCCCTCCTGTTCGACTCCGGGGAGACGGCCGAAGCCACGCGGCTCAAAAGAACAGCACG
GCGCAGATATACCCGCAGAAAGAATCGGATCTGCTACCTGCAGGAGATCTTTAGTAATGAGATGGCTAAG
GTGGATGACTCTTTCTTCCATAGGCTGGAGGAGTCCTTTTTGGTGGAGGAGGATAAAAAGCACGAGCGCC
ACCCAATCTTTGGCAATATCGTGGACGAGGTGGCGTACCATGAAAAGTACCCAACCATATATCATCTGAG
GAAGAAGCTTGTAGACAGTACTGATAAGGCTGACTTGCGGTTGATCTATCTCGCGCTGGCGCATATGATC
AAATTTCGGGGACACTTCCTCATCGAGGGGGACCTGAACCCAGACAACAGCGATGTCGACAAACTCTTTA
TCCAACTGGTTCAGACTTACAATCAGCTTTTCGAAGAGAACCCGATCAACGCATCCGGAGTTGACGCCAA
AGCAATCCTGAGCGCTAGGCTGTCCAAATCCCGGCGGCTCGAAAACCTCATCGCACAGCTCCCTGGGGAG
AAGAAGAACGGCCTGTTTGGTAATCTTATCGCCCTGTCACTCGGGCTGACCCCCAACTTTAAATCTAACT
TCGACCTGGCCGAAGATGCCAAGCTTCAACTGAGCAAAGACACCTACGATGATGATCTCGACAATCTGCT
GGCCCAGATCGGCGACCAGTACGCAGACCTTTTTTTGGCGGCAAAGAACCTGTCAGACGCCATTCTGCTG
AGTGATATTCTGCGAGTGAACACGGAGATCACCAAAGCTCCGCTGAGCGCTAGTATGATCAAGCGCTATG
ATGAGCACCACCAAGACTTGACTTTGCTGAAGGCCCTTGTCAGACAGCAACTGCCTGAGAAGTACAAGGA
AATTTTCTTCGATCAGTCTAAAAATGGCTACGCCGGATACATTGACGGCGGAGCAAGCCAGGAGGAATTT
TACAAATTTATTAAGCCCATCTTGGAAAAAATGGACGGCACCGAGGAGCTGCTGGTAAAGCTTAACAGAG
AAGATCTGTTGCGCAAACAGCGCACTTTCGACAATGGAAGCATCCCCCACCAGATTCACCTGGGCGAACT
GCACGCTATCCTCAGGCGGCAAGAGGATTTCTACCCCTTTTTGAAAGATAACAGGGAAAAGATTGAGAAA
ATCCTCACATTTCGGATACCCTACTATGTAGGCCCCCTCGCCCGGGGAAATTCCAGATTCGCGTGGATGA
CTCGCAAATCAGAAGAGACCATCACTCCCTGGAACTTCGAGGAAGTCGTGGATAAGGGGGCCTCTGCCCA
GTCCTTCATCGAAAGGATGACTAACTTTGATAAAAATCTGCCTAACGAAAAGGTGCTTCCTAAACACTCT
CTGCTGTACGAGTACTTCACAGTTTATAACGAGCTCACCAAGGTCAAATACGTCACAGAAGGGATGAGAA
AGCCAGCATTCCTGTCTGGAGAGCAGAAGAAAGCTATCGTGGACCTCCTCTTCAAGACGAACCGGAAAGT
TACCGTGAAACAGCTCAAAGAAGACTATTTCAAAAAGATTGAATGTTTCGACTCTGTTGAAATCAGCGGA
GTGGAGGATCGCTTCAACGCATCCCTGGGAACGTATCACGATCTCCTGAAAATCATTAAAGACAAGGACT
TCCTGGACAATGAGGAGAACGAGGACATTCTTGAGGACATTGTCCTCACCCTTACGTTGTTTGAAGATAG
GGAGATGATTGAAGAACGCTTGAAAACTTACGCTCATCTCTTCGACGACAAAGTCATGAAACAGCTCAAG
AGGCGCCGATATACAGGATGGGGGCGGCTGTCAAGAAAACTGATCAATGGGATCCGAGACAAGCAGAGTG
GAAAGACAATCCTGGATTTTCTTAAGTCCGATGGATTTGCCAACCGGAACTTCATGCAGTTGATCCATGA
TGACTCTCTCACCTTTAAGGAGGACATCCAGAAAGCACAAGTTTCTGGCCAGGGGGACAGTCTTCACGAG
CACATCGCTAATCTTGCAGGTAGCCCAGCTATCAAAAAGGGAATACTGCAGACCGTTAAGGTCGTGGATG
AACTCGTCAAAGTAATGGGAAGGCATAAGCCCGAGAATATCGTTATCGAGATGGCCCGAGAGAACCAAAC
TACCCAGAAGGGACAGAAGAACAGTAGGGAAAGGATGAAGAGGATTGAAGAGGGTATAAAAGAACTGGGG
TCCCAAATCCTTAAGGAACACCCAGTTGAAAACACCCAGCTTCAGAATGAGAAGCTCTACCTGTACTACC
TGCAGAACGGCAGGGACATGTACGTGGATCAGGAACTGGACATCAATCGGCTCTCCGACTACGACGTGGA
TGCTATCGTGCCCCAGTCTTTTCTCAAAGATGATTCTATTGATAATAAAGTGTTGACAAGATCCGATAAA
AATAGAGGGAAGAGTGATAACGTCCCCTCAGAAGAAGTTGTCAAGAAAATGAAAAATTATTGGCGGCAGC
TGCTGAACGCCAAACTGATCACACAACGGAAGTTCGATAATCTGACTAAGGCTGAACGAGGTGGCCTGTC
TGAGTTGGATAAAGCCGGCTTCATCAAAAGGCAGCTTGTTGAGACACGCCAGATCACCAAGCACGTGGCC
CAAATTCTCGATTCACGCATGAACACCAAGTACGATGAAAATGACAAACTGATTCGAGAGGTGAAAGTTA
TTACTCTGAAGTCTAAGCTGGTCTCAGATTTCAGAAAGGACTTTCAGTTTTATAAGGTGAGAGAGATCAA
CAATTACCACCATGCGCATGATGCCTACCTGAATGCAGTGGTAGGCACTGCACTTATCAAAAAATATCCC
AAGCTTGAATCTGAATTTGTTTACGGAGACTATAAAGTGTACGATGTTAGGAAAATGATCGCAAAGTCTG
AGCAGGAAATAGGCAAGGCCACCGCTAAGTACTTCTTTTACAGCAATATTATGAATTTTTTCAAGACCGA
GATTACACTGGCCAATGGAGAGATTCGGAAGCGACCACTTATCGAAACAAACGGAGAAACAGGAGAAATC
GTGTGGGACAAGGGTAGGGATTTCGCGACAGTCCGGAAGGTCCTGTCCATGCCGCAGGTGAACATCGTTA
AAAAGACCGAAGTACAGACCGGAGGCTTCTCCAAGGAAAGTATCCTCCCGAAAAGGAACAGCGACAAGCT
GATCGCACGCAAAAAAGATTGGGACCCCAAGAAATACGGCGGATTCGATTCTCCTACAGTCGCTTACAGT
GTACTGGTTGTGGCCAAAGTGGAGAAAGGGAAGTCTAAAAAACTCAAAAGCGTCAAGGAACTGCTGGGCA
TCACAATCATGGAGCGATCAAGCTTCGAAAAAAACCCCATCGACTTTCTCGAGGCGAAAGGATATAAAGA
GGTCAAAAAAGACCTCATCATTAAGCTTCCCAAGTACTCTCTCTTTGAGCTTGAAAACGGCCGGAAACGA
ATGCTCGCTAGTGCGGGCGAGCTGCAGAAAGGTAACGAGCTGGCACTGCCCTCTAAATACGTTAATTTCT
TGTATCTGGCCAGCCACTATGAAAAGCTCAAAGGGTCTCCCGAAGATAATGAGCAGAAGCAGCTGTTCGT
GGAACAACACAAACACTACCTTGATGAGATCATCGAGCAAATAAGCGAATTCTCCAAAAGAGTGATCCTC
GCCGACGCTAACCTCGATAAGGTGCTTTCTGCTTACAATAAGCACAGGGATAAGCCCATCAGGGAGCAGG
CAGAAAACATTATCCACTTGTTTACTCTGACCAACTTGGGCGCGCCTGCAGCCTTCAAGTACTTCGACAC
CACCATAGACAGAAAGCGGTACACCTCTACAAAGGAGGTCCTGGACGCCACACTGATTCATCAGTCAATT
ACGGGGCTCTATGAAACAAGAATCGACCTCTCTCAGCTCGGTGGAGACAGCAGGGCTGACCCCAAGAAGA
AGAGGAAGGTGGGTGGAGGAGGTACCGGCGGTGGAGGCTCAGCAGAATACGTACGAGCTCTGTTTGACTT
CAATGGGAATGACGAGGAGGATCTCCCCTTTAAGAAGGGCGATATTCTCCGCATCAGAGATAAGCCCGAA
GAACAATGGTGGAATGCCGAGGATAGCGAAGGGAAAAGGGGCATGATTCTGGTGCCATATGTGGAGAAAT
ATTCCGGTGACTACAAAGACCATGATGGGGATTACAAAGACCACGACATCGACTACAAAGACGACGACGA
TAAATCAGGGATGACAGACGCCGAGTACGTGCGCATTCATGAGAAACTGGATATTTACACCTTCAAGAAG
CAGTTCTTCAACAACAAGAAATCTGTGTCACACCGCTGCTACGTGCTGTTTGAGTTGAAGCGAAGGGGCG
AAAGAAGGGCTTGCTTTTGGGGCTATGCCGTCAACAAGCCCCAAAGTGGCACCGAGAGAGGAATACACGC
TGAGATATTCAGTATCCGAAAGGTGGAAGAGTATCTTCGGGATAATCCTGGGCAGTTTACGATCAACTGG
TATTCCAGCTGGAGTCCTTGCGCTGATTGTGCCGAGAAAATTCTGGAATGGTATAATCAGGAACTTCGGG
GAAACGGGCACACATTGAAAATCTGGGCCTGCAAGCTGTACTACGAGAAGAATGCCCGGAACCAGATAGG
ACTCTGGAATCTGAGGGACAATGGTGTAGGCCTGAACGTGATGGTTTCCGAGCACTATCAGTGTTGTCGG
AAGATTTTCATCCAAAGCTCTCATAACCAGCTCAATGAAAACCGCTGGTTGGAGAAAACACTGAAACGTG
CGGAGAAGCGGAGATCCGAGCTGAGCATCATGATCCAGGTCAAGATTCTGCATACCACTAAGTCTCCAGC
CGTTGGTCCCAAGAAGAAAAGAAAAGTCGGTACCGAAGGCAGGGGAAGCCTTCTGACTTGTGGGGATGTG
GAAGAAAACCCTGGTCCATCTAGAATGATTGAACAAGATGGATTGCACGCAGGTTCTCCGGCCGCTTGGG
TGGAGAGGCTATTCGGCTATGACTGGGCACAACAGACAATCGGCTGCTCTGATGCCGCCGTGTTCCGGCT
GTCAGCGCAGGGGCGCCCGGTTCTTTTTGTCAAGACCGACCTGTCCGGTGCCCTGAATGAACTGCAGGAC
GAGGCAGCGCGGCTATCGTGGCTGGCCACGACGGGCGTTCCTTGCGCAGCTGTGCTCGACGTTGTCACTG
AAGCGGGAAGGGACTGGCTGCTATTGGGCGAAGTGCCGGGGCAGGATCTCCTGTCATCTCACCTTGCTCC
TGCCGAGAAAGTATCCATCATGGCTGATGCAATGCGGCGGCTGCATACGCTTGATCCGGCTACCTGCCCA
TTCGACCACCAAGCGAAACATCGCATCGAGCGAGCACGTACTCGGATGGAAGCCGGTCTTGTCGATCAGG
ATGATCTGGACGAAGAGCATCAGGGGCTCGCGCCAGCCGAACTGTTCGCCAGGCTCAAGGCGCGCATGCC
CGACGGCGAGGATCTCGTCGTGACCCATGGCGATGCCTGCTTGCCGAATATCATGGTGGAAAATGGCCGC
TTTTCTGGATTCATCGACTGTGGCCGGCTGGGTGTGGCGGACCGCTATCAGGACATAGCGTTGGCTACCC
GTGATATTGCTGAAGAGCTTGGCGGCGAATGGGCTGACCGCTTCCTCGTGCTTTACGGTATCGCCGCTCC
CGATTCGCAGCGCATCGCCTTCTATCGCCTTCTTGACGAGTTCTTCTGAGCGGGACTCTGGGGTTCGAAA
TGACCGACCAAGCGACGCCCAACCTGCCATCACGAGATTTCGATTCCACCGCCGCCTTCTATGAAAGGTT
GGGCTTCGGAATCGTTTTCCGGGACGCCGGCTGGATGATCCTCCAGCGCGGGGATCTCATGCTGGAGTTC
TTCGCCCACCCCAACTTGTTTATTGCAGCTTATAATGGTTACAAATAAAGCAATAGCATCACAAATTTCA
CAAATAAAGCATTTTTTTCACTGCATTCTAGTTGTGGTTTGTCCAAACTCATCAATGTATCTTAGC
Features (pLannotate 1.2.2; 23 found; start..end, strand, type, name):
     35..53      -  promoter       T3 promoter: promoter for bacteriophage T3 RNA polymerase
     98..114     -  protein_bind   lac operator: The lac repressor binds to the lac operator to inhibit transcription in E. coli. This inhibition can be relieved by adding lactose or isopropyl-β-D-thiogalactopyranoside (IPTG). lac repressor encoded by lacI
    122..152     -  promoter       lac promoter: promoter for the E. coli lac operon
    167..188     -  protein_bind   CAP binding site: CAP binding activates transcription in the presence of cAMP. E. coli catabolite activator protein
    201..293     -  CDS            lacI (fragment): lac repressor; lacI; The lac repressor binds to the lac operator to inhibit transcription in E. coli. This inhibition can be relieved by adding lactose or isopropyl-β-D-thiogalactopyranoside (IPTG).
    476..1064    -  rep_origin     ori: high-copy-number ColE1/pMB1/pBR322/pUC origin of replication
   1235..2095    -  CDS            AmpR: β-lactamase; bla; confers resistance to ampicillin, carbenicillin, and related antibiotics
   2096..2200    -  promoter       AmpR promoter: bla
   2253..2681    -  rep_origin     f1 ori (sequence partly withheld): f1 bacteriophage origin of replication; arrow indicates direction of (+) strand synthesis
   2686..2841    -  CDS            lacZα (fragment): LacZα fragment of β-galactosidase; lacZ fragment
   2849..2867    +  promoter       T7 promoter: promoter for bacteriophage T7 RNA polymerase
   2892..3101    +  promoter       H1 promoter: human H1 RNA promoter
   3136..3211    +  misc_RNA       gRNA scaffold: guide RNA scaffold for the Streptococcus pyogenes CRISPR/Cas9 system
   3226..3605    +  enhancer       CMV enhancer: human cytomegalovirus immediate early enhancer
   3606..3809    +  promoter       CMV promoter: human cytomegalovirus (CMV) immediate early promoter
   3805..3838    +  LTR            5' LTR (truncated) (fragment): truncated 5' long terminal repeat (LTR) from HIV-1
   3854..3872    +  promoter       T7 promoter: promoter for bacteriophage T7 RNA polymerase
   3946..8049    +  CDS            Cas9: Cas9 (Csn1) endonuclease from the Streptococcus pyogenes Type II CRISPR/Cas system generates RNA-guided double strand breaks in DNA
   8113..8283    +  CDS            CRK (fragment): CRK_HUMAN - Experimental evidence at protein level: Swiss-Prot protein existence level 1. [Isoform Crk-II]: Regulates cell adhesion, spreading and migration (PubMed:31311869). Mediates attachment-induced MAPK8 activation, membrane ruffling and cell motility in a Rac-dependent manner. Involved in phagocytosis of apoptotic cells and cell motility via its interaction with DOCK1 and DOCK4 (PubMed:19004829). May regulate the EFNA5-EPHA3 signaling (By similarity). From Homo sapiens (Human).
   9076..9867    +  CDS            neo: KKA2_KLEPN - Also known as kan, nptII. Experimental evidence at protein level: Swiss-Prot protein existence level 1. Resistance to kanamycin, neomycin, paromomycin, ribostamycin, butirosin and gentamicin B. From Klebsiella pneumoniae.
   9891..10049   +  CDS            ble (fragment): BLE_KLEPN - Experimental evidence at protein level: Swiss-Prot protein existence level 1. Binding protein with a strong affinity to the bleomycin family of antibiotics. Binds to CL990; an antimitotic-antibiotic compound. From Klebsiella pneumoniae.
  10044..10165   +  polyA_signal   SV40 poly(A) signal: SV40 polyadenylation signal
  10165..22      -  misc_feature   MCS (fragment) (across the origin): pBluescript multiple cloning site
