[The description below was written by a language model from this plasmid's Addgene catalogue record and pLannotate feature annotations shown in this document.]
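Description:
pcDNA3.1_pCMV-dCas-PmCDA1 pH1-gRNA(HPRT) is a mammalian expression plasmid of about 10.2 kb that delivers both components of a deaminase-based targeted nucleotide (base) editing system from a single vector. The catalogue lists pcDNA3.1 as the backbone. The annotated bacterial portion, however, carries pBluescript-type remnants (lacZα and lac promoter fragments, T3 and T7 promoters, an MCS fragment) alongside a high-copy ColE1/pUC origin, an f1 origin and the ampicillin resistance gene used for propagation in E. coli.

The main payload is a CMV enhancer/promoter-driven open reading frame encoding Streptococcus pyogenes Cas9 with the D10A and H840A mutations. These substitutions abolish nuclease activity while leaving RNA-guided DNA binding intact. PmCDA1, a cytidine deaminase, is fused to its C terminus. It is not called as a separate feature and presumably lies in the unannotated stretch between the Cas9 CDS and the neomycin gene. A short segment annotated as a human CRK fragment sits just after Cas9 and may be part of the linker, though the record does not explain it. According to the record, the neomycin phosphotransferase marker is joined to the insert through a 2A peptide, so G418 resistance is translated from the same transcript as the editor, which ends at an SV40 polyadenylation signal.

Upstream, a human H1 (Pol III) promoter drives a single guide RNA made of a spacer directed against HPRT and the S. pyogenes gRNA scaffold. The guide recruits the dCas9-deaminase fusion to the HPRT locus, where it can introduce point mutations without double-strand cleavage. The plasmid is intended for expressing this editor and guide in mammalian cells.
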