Addgene plasmid #79621: pcDNA3.1_pCMV-dCas-PmCDA1 pH1-gRNA(HPRT)
Purpose: Expresses dCas9-PmCDA1 and gRNA(HPRT) in mammalian cells
Depositing lab: Akihiko Kondo. Depositing organization: Kobe University. Publication: Targeted nucleotide editing using hybrid prokaryotic and vertebrate adaptive immune systems. Nishida K, Arazoe T, Yachie N, Banno S, Kakimoto M, Tabata M, Mochizuki M, Miyabe A, Araki M, Hara KY, Shimatani Z, Kondo A. Science. 2016 Aug 4. pii: aaf8729. 10.1126/science.aaf8729 PubMed 27492474.
Backbone
  Vector backbone: pcDNA3.1
  Backbone manufacturer: Invitrogen
  Backbone size w/o insert (bp): 5428
  Total vector size (bp): 10162
  Modifications to backbone: Neomycin marker is connected to insert via 2A peptide
  Vector type: Mammalian Expression
  Selectable markers: Neomycin (select with G418)
Growth in bacteria
  Bacterial resistance: Ampicillin, 100 μg/mL
  Growth temperature: 37°C
  Growth strain: DH5alpha
  Copy number: High Copy
Gene/Insert
  Gene/Insert name: SpCas9
  Species: Streptococcus pyogenes
  Mutation: D10A and H840A for nuclease deficient Cas9
  Promoter: pCMV
  Tag / fusion protein: PmCDA1 (C terminal on insert)
  Cloning method: Gibson Cloning
  Sequencing primers: 5′ ttcgctattacgccagctg; 3′ GACAGGTCGGTCTTGACA
Terms and licenses: Academic/Nonprofit Terms; Industry Terms: Not Available to Industry
How to cite: pcDNA3.1_pCMV-dCas-PmCDA1 pH1-gRNA(HPRT) was a gift from Akihiko Kondo (Addgene plasmid # 79621 ; http://n2t.net/addgene:79621 ; RRID:Addgene_79621)
