>Addgene plasmid #79621 | pcDNA3.1_pCMV-dCas-PmCDA1 pH1-gRNA(HPRT) | addgene partial sequence | sequence record 152919 | Neo-R 5'-GCCCAGTCATAGCCGAATAG-3'
GCAATCCATCTTGTTCAATCATTCTAGATGGACCAGGGTTTTCTTCCACATCCCCACAAGTCAGAAGGCT
TCCCCTGCCTTCGGTACCGACTTTTCTTTTCTTCTTGGGACCAACGGCTGGAGACTTAGTGGTATGCAGA
ATCTTGACCTGGATCATGATGCTCAGCTCGGATCTCCGCTTCTCCGCACGTTTCAGTGTTTTCTCCAACC
AGCGGTTTTCATTGAGCTGGTTATGAGAGCTTTGGATGAAAATCTTCCGACAACACTGATAGTGCTCGGA
AACCATCACGTTCAGGCCTACACCATTGTCCCTCAGATTCCAGAGTCCTATCTGGTTCCGGGCATTCTTC
TCGTAGTACAGCTTGCAGGCCCAGATTTTCAATGTGTGCCCGTTTCCCCGAAGTTCCTGATTATACCATT
CCAGAATTTTCTCGGCACAATCAGCGCAAGGACTCCAGCTGGAATACCAGTTGATCGTAAACTGCCCAGG
ATTATCCCGAAGATACTCTTCCACCTTTCGGATACTGAATATCTCAGCGTGTATTCCTCTCTCGGTGCCA
CTTTGGGGCTTGTTGACGGCATAGCCCCAAAAGCAAGCCCTTCTTTCGCCCCTTCGCTTCAACTCAAACA
GCACGTAGCAGCGGTGTGACACAGATTTCTTGTTGTTGAAGAACTGCTTCTTGAAGGTGTAAATATCCAG
TTTCTCATGAATGCGCACGTACTCGGCGTCTGTCATCCCTGATTTATCGTCGTCGTCTTTGTAGTCGATG
TCGTGGTCTTTGTAATCC
