>Addgene plasmid #79621 | pcDNA3.1_pCMV-dCas-PmCDA1 pH1-gRNA(HPRT) | addgene partial sequence | sequence record 152920 | hdCas9-R2 5'-CCGGCTTTATCCAACTCAGAC-3'
TAGTCAGATTATCGAACTTCCGTTGTGTGATCAGTTTGGCGTTCAGCAGCTGCCGCCAATAATTTTTCAT
TTTCTTGACAACTTCTTCTGAGGGGACGTTATCACTCTTCCCTCTATTTTTATCGGATCTTGTCAACACT
TTATTATCAATAGAATCATCTTTGAGAAAAGACTGGGGCACGATAGCATCCACGTCGTAGTCGGAGAGCC
GATTGATGTCCAGTTCCTGATCCACGTACATGTCCCTGCCGTTCTGCAGGTAGTACAGGTAGAGCTTCTC
ATTCTGAAGCTGGGTGTTTTCAACTGGGTGTTCCTTAAGGATTTGGGACCCCAGTTCTTTTATACCCTCT
TCAATCCTCTTCATCCTTTCCCTACTGTTCTTCTGTCCCTTCTGGGTAGTTTGGTTCTCTCGGGCCATCT
CGATAACGATATTCTCGGGCTTATGCCTTCCCATTACTTTGACGAGTTCATCCACGACCTTAACGGTCTG
CAGTATTCCCTTTTTGATAGCTGGGCTACCTGCAAGATTAGCGATGTGCTCGTGAAGACTGTCCCCCTGG
CCAGAAACTTGTGCTTTCTGGATGTCCTCCTTAAAGGTGAGAGAGTCATCATGGATCAACTGCATGAAGT
TCCGGTTGGCAAATCCATCGGACTTAAGAAAATCCAGGATTGTCTTTCCACTCTGCTTGTCTCGGATCCC
ATTGATCAGTTTTCTTGACAGCCGCCCCCATCCTGTATATCGGCGCCTCTTGAGCTGTTTCATGACTTTG
TCGTCGA
