>Addgene plasmid #79621 | pcDNA3.1_pCMV-dCas-PmCDA1 pH1-gRNA(HPRT) | addgene partial sequence | sequence record 158431 | CMV-F 5'-CGCAAATGGGCGGTAGGCGTG-3'
GCAGAGCTCTCTGGCTAACTAGAGAACCCACTGCTTACTGGCTTATCGAAATTAATACGACTCACTATAG
GGAGACCCAAGCTGGCTAGCGAAATGGCACCGAAGAAGAAGCGTAAAGTCGGAATCCACGGAGTTCCTGC
GGCAATGGACAAGAAGTACTCCATTGGGCTCGCTATCGGCACAAACAGCGTCGGTTGGGCCGTCATTACG
GACGAGTACAAGGTGCCGAGCAAAAAATTCAAAGTTCTGGGCAATACCGATCGCCACAGCATAAAGAAGA
ACCTCATTGGCGCCCTCCTGTTCGACTCCGGGGAGACGGCCGAAGCCACGCGGCTCAAAAGAACAGCACG
GCGCAGATATACCCGCAGAAAGAATCGGATCTGCTACCTGCAGGAGATCTTTAGTAATGAGATGGCTAAG
GTGGATGACTCTTTCTTCCATAGGCTGGAGGAGTCCTTTTTGGTGGAGGAGGATAAAAAGCACGAGCGCC
ACCCAATCTTTGGCAATATCGTGGACGAGGTGGCGTACCATGAAAAGTACCCAACCATATATCATCTGAG
GAAGAAGCTTGTAGACAGTACTGATAAGGCTGACTTGCGGTTGATCTATCTCGCGCTGGCGCATATGATC
AAATTTCGGGGACACTTCCTCATCGAGGGGGACCTGAACCCAGACAACAGCGATGTCGACAAACTCTTTA
TCCAACTGGTTCAGACTTACAATCAGCTTTTCGAAGAGAACCCGATCAACGCATCCGGAGTTGACGCCAA
AGCAATCCTGAGCGCTAGGCTGTCCAAATCCCGGCGGCTCGAAAACCTCATCGCACAGCTCCCTGGG
