>Addgene plasmid #79621 | pcDNA3.1_pCMV-dCas-PmCDA1 pH1-gRNA(HPRT) | addgene partial sequence | sequence record 158432 | F1ori-R 5'-AGGGAAGAAAGCGAAAGGAG-3'
[63 nt withheld, positions 1-63]
CCCATTCGCCATTCAGGCTGCGCAACTGTTGGGAAGGGCGATCGGTGCGGGCCTCTTCGCTATTACGCCA
GCTGGCGAAAGGGGGATGTGCTGCAAGGCGATTAAGTTGGGTAACGCCAGGGTTTTCCCAGTCACGACGT
TGTAAAACGACGGCCAGTGAGCGCGCGTAATACGACTCACTATAGGGCGAATTGGGTACCGGGCCAATTC
GAACGCTGACGTCATCAACCCGCTCCAAGGAATCGCGGGCCCAGTGTCACTAGGCGGGAACACCCAGCGC
GCGTGCGCCCTGGCAGGAAGATGGCTGTGAGGGACAGGGGAGTGGCGCCCTGCAATATTTGCATGTCGCT
ATGTGTTCTGGGAAATCACCATAAACGTGAAATGTCTTTGGATTTGGGAATCTTATAAGTTCTGTATGAG
GACCACAGATCCCCCCGAGATGTCATGAAAGAGAGTTTTAGAGCTAGAAATAGCAAGTTAAAATAAGGCT
AGTCCGTTATCAACTTGAAAAAGTGGCACCGAGTCGGTGCTTTTTTTACGCGTTGACATTGATTATTGAC
TAGTTATTAATAGTAATCAATTACGGGGTCATTAGTTCATAGCCCATATATGGAGTTCCGCGTTACATAA
CTTACGGTAAATGGCCCGCCTGGCTGACCGCCCAACGACCCCCGCCCATTGACGTCAATAATGACGTATG
TTCCCATAGTAACGCCAATAGGGACTTTCCATTGACGTCAATGGGTGG
